>Addgene plasmid #103947 | DLG3_PDZ_2 | addgene full sequence | sequence record 200302 | Addgene NGS Result
TTGACAATTAATCATCGGCTCGTATAATGTGTGGAATTGTGAGCGGATAACAATTTCACACAGGAAACAG
TATTCATGTCCCCTATACTAGGTTATTGGAAAATTAAGGGCCTTGTGCAACCCACTCGACTTCTTTTGGA
ATATCTTGAAGAAAAATATGAAGAGCATTTGTATGAGCGCGATGAAGGTGATAAATGGCGAAACAAAAAG
TTTGAATTGGGTTTGGAGTTTCCCAATCTTCCTTATTATATTGATGGTGATGTTAAATTAACACAGTCTA
TGGCCATCATACGTTATATAGCTGACAAGCACAACATGTTGGGTGGTTGTCCAAAAGAGCGTGCAGAGAT
TTCAATGCTTGAAGGAGCGGTTTTGGATATTAGATACGGTGTTTCGAGAATTGCATATAGTAAAGACTTT
GAAACTCTCAAAGTTGATTTTCTTAGCAAGCTACCTGAAATGCTGAAAATGTTCGAAGATCGTTTATGTC
ATAAAACATATTTAAATGGTGATCATGTAACCCATCCTGACTTCATGTTGTATGACGCTCTTGATGTTGT
TTTATACATGGACCCAATGTGCCTGGATGCGTTCCCAAAATTAGTTTGTTTTAAAAAACGTATTGAAGCT
ATCCCACAAATTGATAAGTACTTGAAATCCAGCAAGTATATAGCATGGCCTTTGCAGGGCTGGCAAGCCA
CGTTTGGTGGTGGCGACCATCCTCCAAAATCGGATCTGGAAGTTCTGTTCCAGGGGCCCCTGGGATCCCA
GCCTCCACCCGAGACCATCATGGAGGTCAACCTGCTCAAAGGGCCCAAAGGCCTGGGTTTCAGCATTGCT
GGGGGTATTGGCAACCAGCACATCCCAGGAGACAACAGCATCTACATCACCAAGATCATTGAGGGGGGTG
CTGCTCAGAAGGATGGACGCCTACAGATTGGGGACCGGCTGCTGGCGGTGAACAACACCAATCTGCAGGA
TGTGAGGCACGAGGAAGCTGTGGCCTCACTGAAGAACACATCTGATATGGTGTATTTGAAGGTGGCCAAG
CCAGGCAGCCTCCACCTCAACGACATGTACGCTCCCCCTGACTACGCCAGCACTTGAGTCGACTCGAGCG
GCCGCATCGTGACTGACTGACGATCTGCCTCGCGCGTTTCGGTGATGACGGTGAAAACCTCTGACACATG
CAGCTCCCGGAGACGGTCACAGCTTGTCTGTAAGCGGATGCCGGGAGCAGACAAGCCCGTCAGGGCGCGT
CAGCGGGTGTTGGCGGGTGTCGGGGCGCAGCCATGACCCAGTCACGTAGCGATAGCGGAGTGTATAATTC
TTGAAGACGAAAGGGCCTCGTGATACGCCTATTTTTATAGGTTAATGTCATGATAATAATGGTTTCTTAG
ACGTCAGGTGGCACTTTTCGGGGAAATGTGCGCGGAACCCCTATTTGTTTATTTTTCTAAATACATTCAA
ATATGTATCCGCTCATGAGACAATAACCCTGATAAATGCTTCAATAATATTGAAAAAGGAAGAGTATGAG
TATTCAACATTTCCGTGTCGCCCTTATTCCCTTTTTTGCGGCATTTTGCCTTCCTGTTTTTGCTCACCCA
GAAACGCTGGTGAAAGTAAAAGATGCTGAAGATCAGTTGGGTGCACGAGTGGGTTACATCGAACTGGATC
TCAACAGCGGTAAGATCCTTGAGAGTTTTCGCCCCGAAGAACGTTTTCCAATGATGAGCACTTTTAAAGT
TCTGCTATGTGGCGCGGTATTATCCCGTGTTGACGCCGGGCAAGAGCAACTCGGTCGCCGCATACACTAT
TCTCAGAATGACTTGGTTGAGTACTCACCAGTCACAGAAAAGCATCTTACGGATGGCATGACAGTAAGAG
AATTATGCAGTGCTGCCATAACCATGAGTGATAACACTGCGGCCAACTTACTTCTGACAACGATCGGAGG
ACCGAAGGAGCTAACCGCTTTTTTGCACAACATGGGGGATCATGTAACTCGCCTTGATCGTTGGGAACCG
GAGCTGAATGAAGCCATACCAAACGACGAGCGTGACACCACGATGCCTGCAGCAATGGCAACAACGTTGC
GCAAACTATTAACTGGCGAACTACTTACTCTAGCTTCCCGGCAACAATTAATAGACTGGATGGAGGCGGA
TAAAGTTGCAGGACCACTTCTGCGCTCGGCCCTTCCGGCTGGCTGGTTTATTGCTGATAAATCTGGAGCC
GGTGAGCGTGGGTCTCGCGGTATCATTGCAGCACTGGGGCCAGATGGTAAGCCCTCCCGTATCGTAGTTA
TCTACACGACGGGGAGTCAGGCAACTATGGATGAACGAAATAGACAGATCGCTGAGATAGGTGCCTCACT
GATTAAGCATTGGTAACTGTCAGACCAAGTTTACTCATATATACTTTAGATTGATTTAAAACTTCATTTT
TAATTTAAAAGGATCTAGGTGAAGATCCTTTTTGATAATCTCATGACCAAAATCCCTTAACGTGAGTTTT
CGTTCCACTGAGCGTCAGACCCCGTAGAAAAGATCAAAGGATCTTCTTGAGATCCTTTTTTTCTGCGCGT
AATCTGCTGCTTGCAAACAAAAAAACCACCGCTACCAGCGGTGGTTTGTTTGCCGGATCAAGAGCTACCA
ACTCTTTTTCCGAAGGTAACTGGCTTCAGCAGAGCGCAGATACCAAATACTGTCCTTCTAGTGTAGCCGT
AGTTAGGCCACCACTTCAAGAACTCTGTAGCACCGCCTACATACCTCGCTCTGCTAATCCTGTTACCAGT
GGCTGCTGCCAGTGGCGATAAGTCGTGTCTTACCGGGTTGGACTCAAGACGATAGTTACCGGATAAGGCG
CAGCGGTCGGGCTGAACGGGGGGTTCGTGCACACAGCCCAGCTTGGAGCGAACGACCTACACCGAACTGA
GATACCTACAGCGTGAGCTATGAGAAAGCGCCACGCTTCCCGAAGGGAGAAAGGCGGACAGGTATCCGGT
AAGCGGCAGGGTCGGAACAGGAGAGCGCACGAGGGAGCTTCCAGGGGGAAACGCCTGGTATCTTTATAGT
CCTGTCGGGTTTCGCCACCTCTGACTTGAGCGTCGATTTTTGTGATGCTCGTCAGGGGGGCGGAGCCTAT
GGAAAAACGCCAGCAACGCGGCCTTTTTACGGTTCCTGGCCTTTTGCTGGCCTTTTGCTCACATGTTCTT
TCCTGCGTTATCCCCTGATTCTGTGGATAACCGTATTACCGCCTTTGAGTGAGCTGATACCGCTCGCCGC
AGCCGAACGACCGAGCGCAGCGAGTCAGTGAGCGAGGAAGCGGAAGAGCGCCTGATGCGGTATTTTCTCC
TTACGCATCTGTGCGGTATTTCACACCGCATAAATTCCGACACCATCGAATGGCGCAAAACCTTTCGCGG
TATGGCATGATAGCGCCCGGAAGAGAGTCAATTCAGGGTGGTGAATGTGAAACCAGTAACGTTATACGAT
GTCGCAGAGTATGCCGGTGTCTCTTATCAGACCGTTTCCCGCGTGGTGAACCAGGCCAGCCACGTTTCTG
CGAAAACGCGGGAAAAAGTGGAAGCGGCGATGGCGGAGCTGAATTACATTCCCAACCGCGTGGCACAACA
ACTGGCGGGCAAACAGTCGTTGCTGATTGGCGTTGCCACCTCCAGTCTGGCCCTGCACGCGCCGTCGCAA
ATTGTCGCGGCGATTAAATCTCGCGCCGATCAACTGGGTGCCAGCGTGGTGGTGTCGATGGTAGAACGAA
GCGGCGTCGAAGCCTGTAAAGCGGCGGTGCACAATCTTCTCGCGCAACGCGTCAGTGGGCTGATCATTAA
CTATCCGCTGGATGACCAGGATGCCATTGCTGTGGAAGCTGCCTGCACTAATGTTCCGGCGTTATTTCTT
GATGTCTCTGACCAGACACCCATCAACAGTATTATTTTCTCCCATGAAGACGGTACGCGACTGGGCGTGG
AGCATCTGGTCGCATTGGGTCACCAGCAAATCGCGCTGTTAGCGGGCCCATTAAGTTCTGTCTCGGCGCG
TCTGCGTCTGGCTGGCTGGCATAAATATCTCACTCGCAATCAAATTCAGCCGATAGCGGAACGGGAAGGC
GACTGGAGTGCCATGTCCGGTTTTCAACAAACCATGCAAATGCTGAATGAGGGCATCGTTCCCACTGCGA
TGCTGGTTGCCAACGATCAGATGGCGCTGGGCGCAATGCGCGCCATTACCGAGTCCGGGCTGCGCGTTGG
TGCGGATATCTCGGTAGTGGGATACGACGATACCGAAGACAGCTCATGTTATATCCCGCCGTTAACCACC
ATCAAACAGGATTTTCGCCTGCTGGGGCAAACCAGCGTGGACCGCTTGCTGCAACTCTCTCAGGGCCAGG
CGGTGAAGGGCAATCAGCTGTTGCCCGTCTCACTGGTGAAAAGAAAAACCACGCTAGCGCCCAATACGCA
AACCGCCTCTCCCCGCGCGTTGGCCGATTCATTAATGCAGCTGGCACGACAGGTTTCCCGACTGGAAAGC
GGGCAGTGAGCGCAACGCAATTAATGTAAGTTAGCTCACTCATTAGGCACCCCAGGCTTTACACTTTATG
CTTCCGGCTCGTATGTTGTGTGGAATTGTGAGCGGATAACAATTTCACACAGGAAACAGCTATGACCATG
ATTACGGATTCACTGGCCGTCGTTTTACAACGTCGTGACTGGGAAAACCCTGGCGTTACCCAACTTAATC
GCCTTGCAGCACATCCCCCTTTCGCCAGCTGGCGTAATAGCGAAGAGGCCCGCACCGATCGCCCTTCCCA
ACAGTTGCGCAGCCTGAATGGCGAATGGCGCTTTGCCTGGTTTCCGGCACCAGAAGCGGTGCCGGAAAGC
TGGCTGGAGTGCGATCTTCCTGAGGCCGATACTGTCGTCGTCCCCTCAAACTGGCAGATGCACGGTTACG
ATGCGCCCATCTACACCAACGTGACCTATCCCATTACGGTCAATCCGCCGTTTGTTCCCACGGAGAATCC
GACGGGTTGTTACTCGCTCACATTTAATGTTGATGAAAGCTGGCTACAGGAAGGCCAGACGCGAATTATT
TTTGATGGCGTTGGAATTAGCTTATCGACTGCACGGTGCACCAATGCTTCTGGCGTCAGGCAGCCATCGG
AAGCTGTGGTATGGCTGTGCAGGTCGTAAATCACTGCATAATTCGTGTCGCTCAAGGCGCACTCCCGTTC
TGGATAATGTTTTTTGCGCCGACATCATAACGGTTCTGGCAAATATTCTGAAATGAGCTG
Features (pLannotate 1.2.2; 17 found; start..end, strand, type, name):
      1..29      +  promoter       tac promoter: strong E. coli promoter; hybrid between the trp and lac UV5 promoters
     37..53      +  protein_bind   lac operator: The lac repressor binds to the lac operator to inhibit transcription in E. coli. This inhibition can be relieved by adding lactose or isopropyl-β-D-thiogalactopyranoside (IPTG). lac repressor encoded by lacI
     76..729     +  CDS            GST26_SCHJA: Experimental evidence at protein level: Swiss-Prot protein existence level 1. GST isoenzymes appear to play a central role in the parasite detoxification system. Other functions are also suspected including a role in increasing the solubility of haematin in the parasite gut. From Schistosoma japonicum (Blood fluke).
    769..1104    +  CDS            DLG3 (fragment): DLG3_HUMAN - Also known as KIAA1232. Experimental evidence at protein level: Swiss-Prot protein existence level 1. Required for learning most likely through its role in synaptic plasticity following NMDA receptor signaling. From Homo sapiens (Human).
   1145..1184    +  CDS            rop (fragment): Rop protein, which maintains plasmids at low copy number; rop
   1286..1326    +  misc_feature   bom (fragment): basis of mobility region from pBR322
   1431..1535    +  promoter       AmpR promoter: bla
   1536..2396    +  CDS            AmpR: β-lactamase; bla; confers resistance to ampicillin, carbenicillin, and related antibiotics
   2567..3155    +  rep_origin     ori: high-copy-number ColE1/pMB1/pBR322/pUC origin of replication
   3341..3392    -  misc_feature   bom (fragment): basis of mobility region from pBR322
   3399..3476    +  promoter       lacI promoter: lacI
   3477..4559    +  CDS            lacI: lac repressor; lacI; The lac repressor binds to the lac operator to inhibit transcription in E. coli. This inhibition can be relieved by adding lactose or isopropyl-β-D-thiogalactopyranoside (IPTG).
   4572..4593    +  protein_bind   CAP binding site: CAP binding activates transcription in the presence of cAMP. E. coli catabolite activator protein
   4608..4638    +  promoter       lac promoter: promoter for the E. coli lac operon
   4646..4662    +  protein_bind   lac operator: The lac repressor binds to the lac operator to inhibit transcription in E. coli. This inhibition can be relieved by adding lactose or isopropyl-β-D-thiogalactopyranoside (IPTG). lac repressor encoded by lacI
   4682..4855    +  CDS            lacZα: LacZα fragment of β-galactosidase; lacZ fragment
   5119..5235    -  CDS            yciV (fragment): RNAAM_ECOLI - Also known as trpH From Escherichia coli (strain K12).
