[The description below was written by a language model from this plasmid's Addgene catalogue record and pLannotate feature annotations shown in this document.]
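Description:
DLG3_PDZ_2 is a bacterial expression plasmid built on the pGEX-6P-1 backbone for producing the second PDZ domain of human DLG3 (also known as NE-DLG or SAP102) as a glutathione S-transferase fusion in E. coli. The sequenced plasmid is about 5.3 kb. It replicates from a ColE1/pMB1-type origin and is selected with ampicillin through the β-lactamase (AmpR) gene and its own promoter. Short annotated fragments of rop, the bom mobility region, lacZα with its lac promoter, operator and CAP site, and yciV appear to be backbone remnants rather than functional parts of the expression design.

The expression cassette begins with the tac promoter, a strong trp/lac hybrid, followed by a lac operator. The plasmid also carries lacI under its own promoter, so the lac repressor keeps transcription low until IPTG is added. Downstream lies the Schistosoma japonicum GST coding sequence, then a short linker region and a roughly 340 bp fragment of DLG3 that corresponds to the PDZ2 domain, which places GST at the N terminus of the fusion. GST allows affinity purification on glutathione resin. The feature table does not annotate any protease cleavage site in the gap between GST and the insert, and the restriction sites used for cloning are not recorded.

The stated purpose is expression and purification of the NE-DLG PDZ2 domain. The plasmid was deposited in connection with a large-scale study that mapped peptide-binding specificity across the PDZ domain family, where purified GST-PDZ fusions of this kind would serve as binding targets.
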