Addgene plasmid #103947: DLG3_PDZ_2
Purpose: Protein expression and purification of NE-DLG PDZ2 domain
Depositing lab: Sachdev Sidhu. Depositing organization: University of Toronto. Publication: A specificity map for the PDZ domain family. Tonikian R, Zhang Y, Sazinsky SL, Currell B, Yeh JH, Reva B, Held HA, Appleton BA, Evangelista M, Wu Y, Xin X, Chan AC, Seshagiri S, Lasky LA, Sander C, Boone C, Bader GD, Sidhu SS. PLoS Biol. 2008 Sep 30;6(9):e239. doi: 10.1371/journal.pbio.0060239. PubMed 18828675.
Backbone
  Vector backbone: pGEX-6P-1
  Backbone size w/o insert (bp): 4984
  Vector type: Bacterial Expression
Growth in bacteria
  Bacterial resistance: Ampicillin, 100 μg/mL
  Growth temperature: 37°C
  Growth strain: DH5alpha
  Copy number: Unknown
Gene/Insert
  Gene/Insert name: DLG3 (alt name: NE-DLG PDZ2)
  Species: H. sapiens (human)
  Entrez Gene: DLG3 (a.k.a. MRX, MRX90, NEDLG, PPP1R82, SAP102, XLID90, XLMR)
  Promoter: tac
  Tag / fusion protein: GST (N terminal on backbone)
  Cloning method: Restriction Enzyme; 5′ cloning site unknown (unknown if destroyed); 3′ cloning site unknown (unknown if destroyed)
  Sequencing primers: 5′ pGEX Fwd
Terms and licenses: Academic/Nonprofit Terms; Industry Terms: Not Available to Industry
How to cite: DLG3_PDZ_2 was a gift from Sachdev Sidhu (Addgene plasmid # 103947 ; http://n2t.net/addgene:103947 ; RRID:Addgene_103947)
